Addgene plasmid #217265: pMV-Tigger7
Purpose: Donor plasmid of Tigger7 Transposon
Depositing lab: Yong E Zhang. Depositing organization: Institute of Zoology, Chinese Academy of Sciences. Publication: Heterologous survey of 130 DNA transposons in human cells highlights their functional divergence and expands the genome engineering toolbox. Zhang T, Tan S, Tang N, Li Y, Zhang C, Sun J, Guo Y, Gao H, Cai Y, Sun W, Wang C, Fu L, Ma H, Wu Y, Hu X, Zhang X, Gee P, Yan W, Zhao Y, Chen Q, Guo B, Wang H, Zhang YE. Cell. 2024 Jul 11;187(14):3741-3760.e30. doi: 10.1016/j.cell.2024.05.007. Epub 2024 Jun 5. PubMed 38843831.
Backbone
  Vector backbone: pMV
  Vector type: Mammalian Expression
Growth in bacteria
  Bacterial resistance: Ampicillin, 100 μg/mL
  Growth temperature: 37°C
  Growth strain: DH5alpha
  Copy number: High Copy
Gene/Insert
  Gene/Insert name: TIRs of Tigger7 transposon
  Species: Synthetic
  Cloning method: Restriction Enzyme; 5′ cloning site Unknown (unknown if destroyed); 3′ cloning site Unknown (unknown if destroyed)
Terms and licenses: Academic/Nonprofit Terms; Industry Terms: Not Available to Industry
How to cite: pMV-Tigger7 was a gift from Yong E Zhang (Addgene plasmid # 217265 ; http://n2t.net/addgene:217265 ; RRID:Addgene_217265)
