[The description below was written by a language model from this plasmid's Addgene catalogue record and pLannotate feature annotations shown in this document.]
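Description:
pMV-Tigger7 is a 4,882-nt donor plasmid for the Tigger7 DNA transposon, built on the pMV backbone and catalogued as a mammalian expression vector. It is propagated in E. coli through a high-copy ColE1/pUC-type origin and selected with ampicillin via the β-lactamase gene and its native promoter. A short remnant of lacZα is also detected, which is probably left over from a cloning vector.

The recorded insert is a synthetic pair of terminal inverted repeats (TIRs) from Tigger7. The automated annotation does not mark the TIRs themselves, so their exact positions cannot be read from the feature table. The unannotated stretches on either side of the mammalian cassette, between the lacZα remnant and the PGK promoter and between the bGH poly(A) signal and the origin, are the likely locations, although the record does not confirm this.

The cassette consists of the mouse PGK promoter, a puromycin N-acetyltransferase coding sequence (annotated as a fragment) and then EGFP, terminated by the bovine growth hormone polyadenylation signal. The two reading frames are separated by a short gap with no annotation. This gap could hold a linker or self-cleaving peptide allowing both proteins to come from one transcript, but the record does not state what it contains.

No transposase is encoded on this plasmid. As a donor, it would be paired with a separately supplied Tigger7 transposase that recognises the TIRs and moves the intervening cargo into the host genome. Puromycin resistance and EGFP fluorescence then report stable integration. This use fits the associated study, which surveyed the activity of many DNA transposons in human cells.
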