Features (pLannotate 1.2.2; 8 found; start..end, strand, type, name):
    118..138     -  CDS            lacZα (fragment): LacZα fragment of β-galactosidase; lacZ fragment
    530..1029    +  promoter       PGK promoter: mouse phosphoglycerate kinase 1 promoter
   1054..1648    +  CDS            PuroR (fragment): puromycin N-acetyltransferase; pac from Streptomyces alboniger; confers resistance to puromycin
   1712..2431    +  CDS            EGFP: the original enhanced GFP (Yang et al., 1996) mammalian codon-optimized
   2459..2683    +  polyA_signal   bGH poly(A) signal: bovine growth hormone polyadenylation signal
   3184..3772    -  rep_origin     ori: high-copy-number ColE1/pMB1/pBR322/pUC origin of replication
   3943..4803    -  CDS            AmpR: β-lactamase; bla; confers resistance to ampicillin, carbenicillin, and related antibiotics
   4804..26      -  promoter       AmpR promoter (across the origin): bla
>Addgene plasmid #217265 | pMV-Tigger7 | addgene full sequence | sequence record 441849 | Addgene NGS Result
AAAAATAAACAAATAGGGGTTCCGCGCACATTTCCCCGAAAAGTGCCACCTGACGTCTAAGAAACCATTA
TTATCATGACATTAACCTATAAAAATAGGCGTATCACGAGGCCCTTTCGTTGTAAAACGACGGCCAGTCG
AACCACGCAATGCGTCTCGATCCGCAGTGTCTTGCGTCTCTCAATTGTACAGTAGTCCCCCCTTATCCGC
GGTTTCGCTTTCCGCGGTTTCAGTTACCCGCGGTCAACCGCGGTCCGAAAATATTAAATGGAAAATTCCA
GAAATAAACAATTCATAAGTTTTAAATTGCGCGCCGTTCTGAGTAGCGTGATGAAATCTCGCGCCGTCCC
GCTCCGTCCCGCCCGGGACGTGAATCATCCCTTTGTCCAGCGTATCCACGCTGTATACGCTACCCGCCCG
TTAGTCACTTAGTAGCCGTCTCGGTTATCAGATCGACTGTCGCGGTATCGCAGTGCTTGTGTTCAAGTAA
CCCTTATTTTACTTAATAACCGGTGCTAGCAATTCTACCGGGTAGGGGAGGCGCTTTTCCCAAGGCAGTC
TGGAGCATGCGCTTTAGCAGCCCCGCTGGGCACTTGGCGCTACACAAGTGGCCTCTGGCCTCGCACACAT
TCCACATCCACCGGTAGGCGCCAACCGGCTCCGTTCTTTGGTGGCCCCTTCGCGCCACCTTCTACTCCTC
CCCTAGTCAGGAAGTTCCCCCCCGCCCCGCAGCTCGCGTCGTGCAGGACGTGACAAATGGAAGTAGCACG
TCTCACTAGTCTCGTGCAGATGGACAGCACCGCTGAGCAATGGAAGCGGGTAGGCCTTTGGGGCAGCGGC
CAATAGCAGCTTTGCTCCTTCGCTTTCTGGGCTCAGAGGCTGGGAAGGGGTGGGTCCGGGGGCGGGCTCA
GGGGCGGGCTCAGGGGCGGGGCGGGCGCCCGAAGGTCCTCCGGAGGCCCGGCATTCTGCACGCTTCAAAA
GCGCACGTCTGCCGCGCTGTTCTCCTCTTCCTCATCTCCGGGCCTTTCGACCTGCAGCCAACGCCACCAT
GGGGACCGAGTACAAGCCCACGGTGCGCCTCGCCACCCGCGACGACGTCCCCCGGGCCGTACGCACCCTC
GCCGCCGCGTTCGCCGACTACCCCGCCACGCGCCACACCGTCGACCCGGACCGCCACATCGAGCGGGTCA
CCGAGCTGCAAGAACTCTTCCTCACGCGCGTCGGGCTCGACATCGGCAAGGTGTGGGTCGCGGACGACGG
CGCCGCGGTGGCGGTCTGGACCACGCCGGAGAGCGTCGAAGCGGGGGCGGTGTTCGCCGAGATCGGCCCG
CGCATGGCCGAGTTGAGCGGTTCCCGGCTGGCCGCGCAGCAACAGATGGAAGGCCTCCTGGCGCCGCACC
GGCCCAAGGAGCCCGCGTGGTTCCTGGCCACCGTCGGCGTCTCGCCCGACCACCAGGGCAAGGGTCTGGG
CAGCGCCGTCGTGCTCCCCGGAGTGGAGGCGGCCGAGCGCGCCGGGGTGCCCGCCTTCCTGGAGACCTCC
GCGCCCCGCAACCTCCCCTTCTACGAGCGGCTCGGCTTCACCGTCACCGCCGACGTCGAGGTGCCCGAAG
GACCGCGCACCTGGTGCATGACCCGCAAGCCCGGTGCCATCGATGCCACTAACTTCTCCCTGTTGAAACA
AGCAGGGGATGTCGAAGAGAATCCCGGGCCAATGGTGAGCAAGGGCGAGGAGCTGTTCACCGGGGTGGTG
CCCATCCTGGTCGAGCTGGACGGCGACGTAAACGGCCACAAGTTCAGCGTGTCCGGCGAGGGCGAGGGCG
ATGCCACCTACGGCAAGCTGACCCTGAAGTTCATCTGCACCACCGGCAAGCTGCCCGTGCCCTGGCCCAC
CCTCGTGACCACCCTGACCTACGGCGTGCAGTGCTTCAGCCGCTACCCCGACCACATGAAGCAGCACGAC
TTCTTCAAGTCCGCCATGCCCGAAGGCTACGTCCAGGAGCGCACCATCTTCTTCAAGGACGACGGCAACT
ACAAGACCCGCGCCGAGGTGAAGTTCGAGGGCGACACCCTGGTGAACCGCATCGAGCTGAAGGGCATCGA
CTTCAAGGAGGACGGCAACATCCTGGGGCACAAGCTGGAGTACAACTACAACAGCCACAACGTCTATATC
ATGGCCGACAAGCAGAAGAACGGCATCAAGGTGAACTTCAAGATCCGCCACAACATCGAGGACGGCAGCG
TGCAGCTCGCCGACCACTACCAGCAGAACACCCCCATCGGCGACGGCCCCGTGCTGCTGCCCGACAACCA
CTACCTGAGCACCCAGTCCGCCCTGAGCAAAGACCCCAACGAGAAGCGCGATCACATGGTCCTGCTGGAG
TTCGTGACCGCCGCCGGGATCACTCTCGGCATGGACGAGCTGTACAAGTAATTAATTAAGCTCGCTGATC
AGCCTCGACTGTGCCTTCTAGTTGCCAGCCATCTGTTGTTTGCCCCTCCCCCGTGCCTTCCTTGACCCTG
GAAGGTGCCACTCCCACTGTCCTTTCCTAATAAAATGAGGAAATTGCATCGCATTGTCTGAGTAGGTGTC
ATTCTATTCTGGGGGGTGGGGTGGGGCAGGACAGCAAGGGGGAGGATTGGGAAGACAATAGCAGGCATGC
TGGGGATGCGGTGGGCTCTATGGCTTCTGAGGCGCGCCCTCGAGGATATTTTGAGAGAGAGACCACATTC
ACATAACTTTTATTACAGTATATTGTTATAATTGTTCTATTTTATTATTAGTTATTGTTGTTAATCTCTT
ACTGTGCCTAATTTATAAATTAAACTTTATCATAGGTATGTATGTATAGGAAAAAACATAGTATATATAG
GGTTCGGTACTATCCGCGGTTTCAGGCATCCACTGGGGGTCTTGGAACGTATCCCCCGCGGATAAGGGGG
GACTACTGTAGGGCCCAGAGACGGAGTCACTGCCAACCGAGACGGTCATAGCTGTTTCCTGTGTGCCGCT
TCCTCGCTCACTGACTCGCTGCGCTCGGTCGTTCGGCTGCGGCGAGCGGTATCAGCTCACTCAAAGGCGG
TAATACGGTTACCCACAGAATCAGGGGATAACGCAGGAAAGAACATGTGAGCAAAAGGCCAGCAAAAGGC
CAGGAACCGTAAAAAGGCCGCGTTGCTGGCGTTTTTCCATAGGCTCCGCCCCCCTGACGAGCATCACAAA
AATCGACGCTCAAGTCAGAGGTGGCGAAACCCGACAGGACTATAAAGATACCAGGCGTTTCCCCCTGGAA
GCTCCCTCGTGCGCTCTCCTGTTCCGACCCTGCCGCTTACCGGATACCTGTCCGCCTTTCTCCCTTCGGG
AAGCGTGGCGCTTTCTCATAGCTCACGCTGTAGGTATCTCAGTTCGGTGTAGGTCGTTCGCTCCAAGCTG
GGCTGTGTGCACGAACCCCCCGTTCAGCCCGACCGCTGCGCCTTATCCGGTAACTATCGTCTTGAGTCCA
ACCCGGTAAGACACGACTTATCGCCACTGGCAGCAGCCACTGGTAACAGGATTAGCAGAGCGAGGTATGT
AGGCGGTGCTACAGAGTTCTTGAAGTGGTGGCCTAACTACGGCTACACTAGAAGAACAGTATTTGGTATC
TGCGCTCTGCTGAAGCCAGTTACCTTCGGAAAAAGAGTTGGTAGCTCTTGATCCGGCAAACAAACCACCG
CTGGTAGCGGTGGTTTTTTTGTTTGCAAGCAGCAGATTACGCGCAGAAAAAAAGGATCTCAAGAAGATCC
TTTGATCTTTTCTACGGGGTCTGACGCTCAGTGGAACGAAAACTCACGTTAAGGGATTTTGGTCATGAGA
TTATCAAAAAGGATCTTCACCTAGATCCTTTTAAATTAAAAATGAAGTTTTAAATCAATCTAAAGTATAT
ATGAGTAAACTTGGTCTGACAGTTACCAATGCTTAATCAGTGAGGCACCTATCTCAGCGATCTGTCTCTT
TCGTTCATCCATAGTTGCCTGACTCCCCGTCGTGTAGATAACTACGATACGGGAGGGCTTACCATCTGGC
CCCAGTGCTGCAATAATACCGCGGGACCCACGCTCACCGGCTCCAGATTTATCAGCAATAAACCAGCCAG
CCGGAAGGGCCGAGCGCAGAAGTGGTCCTGCAACTTTATCCGCCTCCATCCAGTCTATTAATTGTTGCCG
GGAAGCTAGAGTAAGTAGTTCGCCAGTTAATAGTTTGCGCAACGTTGTTGCCATCGCTACAGGCATCGTG
GTATCACGCTCGTCGTTTGGTATGGCTTCATTCAGCTCCGGTTCCCAACGATCAAGGCGAGTTACATGAT
CCCCCATGTTGCGCAAAAAAGCGGTTAGCTCCTTCGGTCCTCCGATCGTTGTCAGAAGTAAGTTGGCCGC
CGTGTTATCACTCATGGTTATGGCAGCACTACATAATTCTCTTACTGTCATGCCATCCGTAAGATGCTTT
TCTGTGACTGGTGAGTACTCAACCAAGTCATTCTGAGAATAGTGTATGCGGCGACCGAGTTGCTCTTGCC
CGGCGTCAATACGGGATAATACCGCGCCACATAGCAGAACTTTAAAAGTGCTCATCATTGGAAAACGTTC
TTCGGGGCGAAAACTCTCAAGGATCTTACCGCTGTTGAGATCCAGTTCGATGTAACCCACTCGTGCACCC
AACTGATCTTCAGCATCTTTTACTTTCACCAGCGTTTCTGGGTGAGCAAAAACAGGAAGGCAAAATGCCG
CAAAAAAGGGAATAAGGGCGACACGGAAATGTTGAATACTCATACTCTTCCTTTTTCAATATTATTGAAG
CATTTATCAGGGTTATTGTCTCATGAGCGGATACATATTTGAATGTATTTAG
